Addgene plasmid #53605: pIhh742bp-Luc
Purpose: Reporter construct containing a 742 bp promoter region of the Ihh gene in front of a luciferase gene for in vitro DNA transfection assays
Depositing lab: Xiangli Yang. Depositing organization: Vanderbilt University. Publication: Atf4 regulates chondrocyte proliferation and differentiation during endochondral ossification by activating Ihh transcription. Wang W, Lian N, Li L, Moss HE, Wang W, Perrien DS, Elefteriou F, Yang X. Development. 2009 Dec;136(24):4143-53. doi: 10.1242/dev.043281. Epub 2009 Nov 11. PubMed 19906842.
Backbone
  Vector backbone: P4-Luc
  Backbone manufacturer: Generic
  Backbone size w/o insert (bp): 6600
  Total vector size (bp): 7372
  Modifications to backbone: None
  Vector type: Luciferase ; reporter
Growth in bacteria
  Bacterial resistance: Ampicillin, 100 μg/mL
  Growth temperature: 37°C
  Growth strain: DH5alpha
  Copy number: High Copy
Gene/Insert
  Gene/Insert name: Ihh promoter (alt name: Ihh742bp-Luc)
  Species: M. musculus (mouse)
  Insert size (bp): 742
  Cloning method: Restriction Enzyme; 5′ cloning site XhoI (not destroyed); 3′ cloning site NotI (not destroyed)
  Sequencing primers: 5′ NA; 3′ Luc1
Terms and licenses: Academic/Nonprofit Terms; Industry Terms: Not Available to Industry
How to cite: pIhh742bp-Luc was a gift from Xiangli Yang (Addgene plasmid # 53605 ; http://n2t.net/addgene:53605 ; RRID:Addgene_53605)
