[The description below was written by a language model from this plasmid's Addgene catalogue record.]
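Description:
pIhh742bp-Luc is a luciferase reporter plasmid built on the P4-Luc backbone (about 6.6 kb), giving a total construct of roughly 7.4 kb. It is maintained in E. coli as a high-copy plasmid under ampicillin selection. The record does not name the origin of replication, the type of luciferase encoded, or any polyadenylation signal or other regulatory elements in the backbone. No feature table is provided, so these details cannot be confirmed. No mammalian selection marker is listed, which fits a plasmid intended for transient transfection.

The payload is a 742 bp fragment of the mouse (M. musculus) Indian hedgehog (Ihh) promoter region, cloned between XhoI and NotI sites, both of which remain intact. It sits directly upstream of the luciferase coding sequence. In this arrangement luciferase expression depends on the transcriptional activity of the Ihh promoter fragment, so light output from transfected cell lysates reports how strongly that regulatory region is driven under a given condition.

The stated purpose is in vitro DNA transfection assays. The associated publication concerns activation of Ihh transcription by the transcription factor Atf4 during chondrocyte proliferation and differentiation in endochondral ossification. The construct is therefore suited to co-transfection experiments testing whether candidate factors such as Atf4 transactivate the Ihh promoter. It can also serve as a parent for deletion or mutation analysis of promoter elements, since the retained cloning sites allow the fragment to be excised or replaced.
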