>Addgene plasmid #53605 | pIhh742bp-Luc | addgene partial sequence | sequence record 90675 | pUC-3 5'-GCCATTCGCCATTCAGGCTGCGCAACTGTT-3'
GGGTAACGCCAGGGTTTTCCCAGTCACGACGTTGTAAAACGACGGCCAGTGAATTGTAATACGACTCACT
ATAGGGCGAATTGGGCCCGACGTCGCATGCTCCTCTAGAGCTTGCAGATCTGCGACTCTAGAGGATCTGC
GACTCTAGAGGATCATAATCAGCCATACCACATTTGTAGAGGTTTTACTTGCTTTAAAAAACCTCCCACA
CCTCCCCCTGAACCTGAAACATAAAATGAATGCAATTGTTGTTGTTAACTTGTTTATTGCAGCTTATAAT
GGTTACAAATAAAGCAATAGCATCACAAATTTCACAAATAAAGCATTTTTTTCACTGCATTCTAGTTGTG
GTTTGTCCAAACTCATCAATGTATCTTATCATGTCTGGATCTGCGACTCTAGAGGATCATAATCAGCCAT
ACCACATTTGTAGAGGTTTTACTTGCTTTAAAAAACCTCCCACACCTCCCCCTGAACCTGAAACATAAAA
TGAATGCAATTGTTGTTGTTAACTTGTTTATTGCAGCTTA
