>Addgene plasmid #53605 | pIhh742bp-Luc | addgene partial sequence | sequence record 92188 | SP6 5'-ATTTAGGTGACACTATAG-3'
GGAGCTCTCCGGATCCAGACATGATAAGATACATTGATGAGTTTGGACAAACCACAACTAGAATGCAGTG
AAAAAAATGCTTTATTTGTGAAATTTGTGATGCTATTGCTTTATTTGTAACCATTATAAGCTGCAATAAA
CAAGTTAACAACAACAATTGCATTCATTTTATGTTTCAGGTTCAGGGGGAGGTGTGGGAGGTTTTTTAAA
GCAAGTAAAACCTCTACAAATGTGGTATGGCTGATTATGATCTCTAGTCAAGGCACTATACATCAAATAT
TCCTTATTAACCCCTTTACAAATTAAAAAGCTAAAGGTACACAATTTTTGAGCATAGTTATTAATAGCAG
ACACTCTATGCCTGTGTGGAGTAAGAAAAAACAGTATGTTATGATTATAACTGTTATGCCTACTTATAAA
GGTTACAGAATATTTTTCCATAATTTTCTTGTATAGCAGTGCAGCTTTTTCCTTTGTGGTGTAAATAGCA
AAGCAAGCAAGAGTTCTATTACTAAACACAGCATGACTCAAAAAACTTAGCAATTCTGAAGGAAAGTCCT
TGGGGTCTTCTACCTTTCTCTTCTTTTTTGGAGGAGTAGAATGTTGAGAGTCAGCAGTAGCCTCATCATC
ACTAGATGGCATTTCTTCTGAGCAAAACAGGTTTTCCTCATTAAAGGCATTCCACCACTGCTCCCATTCA
TCAGTTCCATAGGTTGGAATCT
