>Addgene plasmid #53605 | pIhh742bp-Luc | addgene partial sequence | sequence record 93169 | SVlargeT-R 5'-GGAAAGTCCTTGGGGTCTTC-3'
ATGTTGAGAGTCAGCAGTAGCCTCATCATCACTAGATGGCATTTCTTCTGAGCAAAACAGGTTTTCCTCA
TTAAAGGCATTCCACCACTGCTCCCATTCATCAGTTCCATAGGTTGGAATCTAAAATACACAAACAATTA
GAATCAGTAGTTTAACACATTATACACTTAAAAATTTTATATTTACCTTAGAGCTTTAAATCTCTGTAGG
TAGTTTGTCCAATTATGTCACACCACAGAAGTAAGGTTCCTTCACAAAGATCCTCTAGAGTATTACAATA
GCTAAGAATTTCGTCATCGCTGAATACAGTTACATTTTACAATTTGGACTTTCCGCCCTTCTTGGCCTTT
ATGAGGATCTCTCTGATTTTTCTTGCGTCGAGTTTTCCGGTAAGACCTTTCGGTACTTCGTCCACAAACA
CAACTCCTCCGCGCAACTTTTTCGCGGTTGTTACTTGACTGGCGACGTAATCCACGATCTCTTTTTCCGT
CATCGTCTTTCCGTGCTCCAAAACAACAACGGCGGCGGGAAGTTCACCGGCGTCATCGTCGGGAAGACCT
GCCACGCCCGCGTCGAAGATGTTGGGGTGTTGTAACAATATCGATTCCAATTCAGCGGGGGCCACCTGAT
ATCCTTTGTATTTAATTAAAGACTTCAAGCGGTCAACTATGAAGAAGTGTTCGTCTTCGTCCCAGTAAGC
TATGTCTCCAGAATGTAGCCATCCATCCTTGTCAATCAAGGCGTTGGTCGCTTCCGGATTGTTTACATAA
CCGGACATAATCATAGGTCCTCTGACACATAATTCGCCTCTCTGATTAACGCCCAGCGTTTTCC
