>Addgene plasmid #53605 | pIhh742bp-Luc | addgene partial sequence | sequence record 112327 | pBluescript-SK 5'-tctagaactagtggatc-3'
ATGCGGGGGCGCCATGGGCAGCGCGACGCGGCTCAAGGCCGACGGGACTCAGGTGCGGGGCGGGGGCCCG
GGGCCCTGGCTGGTGGCGGCGTGCTGTCCCCCTCGGCGCCTCGACTCTGAGCTGCCCGGCTCGCCGGCCG
CCAATAAATAGGCCGGCCCGTTTGTTTTGGCAACGCGGCGACGGCGGGGGGCGGCGGGCGGCGGGGCTGA
GGGCCGGCGGGCTGGGCTGGGCTGGCCCGGCCGGCGGACTGAAGGGACCCGCGGTTAGCACCCCGGCCCG
GCGGTCAGGCGGCTCGGGCAGAGCGGGAGCTGCTGCCGTCTGCGGCGCAGCCCGGGGTCGAGTGAGAGGG
GAAATGGAAGAGATCCGGGCTCGGGACCCGCGCAGACCGCACCCTATCCATGTCCCTGCCTCCTGCGCGC
TCGACAGCGAACCTGCAGCAAGGGCAGCACAGCCTCCTCCCCCTCCGGCGGGCGGCCCCAAGGCTAGCCA
GCCCTGTCCCGCGCGCTCCTCAGCCGCGCGTCCACCCGCCCGCTGCCCTTTGCGCCCCCTGCGCTGCCTG
CGATTGTCCTCCTGACGGGCCTCACCCCACCCTGGTCTCTCCTTCCCGTTCCTTGCGGCTCCTGGGAGCC
CCACCAGGCGCAAATCTCCTGGACAGGAGATGCCACCCCCACGGAGACCGCAACCCACGTCGCATCCGGA
CGCAAGAGGGGG
