>Addgene plasmid #53605 | pIhh742bp-Luc | addgene partial sequence | sequence record 114447 | LucNRev 5'-CCTTATGCAGTTGCTCTCC-3'
ATGGCGCCGGGCCTTTCTTTATGTTTTTGGCGTCTTCCATTTTACCAACAGTACCGGAATGCCAAGCTTG
TCGACTAGTCCGCGGTACCGCGGCCGCTCTAGAACTAGTGGATCCCCTTACTAGTCTTGGGGACTCCATG
CGGGGGCGCCATGGGCAGCGCGACGCGGCTCAAGGCCGACGGGACTCAGGTGCGGGGCGGGGGCCCGGGG
CCCTGGCTGGTGGCGGCGTGCTGTCCCCCTCGGCGCCTCGACTCTGAGCTGCCCGGCTCGCCGGCCGCCA
ATAAATAGGCCGGCCCGTTTGTTTTGGCAACGCGGCGACGGCGGGGGGCGGCGGGCGGCGGGGCTGAGGG
CCGGCGGGCTGGGCTGGGCTGGCCCGGCCGGCGGACTGAAGGGACCCGCGGTTAGCACCCCGGCCCGGCG
GTCAGGCGGCTCGGGCAGAGCGGGAGCTGCTGCCGTCTGCGGCGCAGCCCGGGGTCGAGTGAGAGGGGAA
ATGGAAGAGATCCGGGCTCGGGACCCGCGCAGACCGCACCCTATCCATGTCCCTGCCTCCTGCGCGCTCG
ACAGCGAACCTGCAGCAAGGGCAGCACAGCCTCCTCCCCCTCCGGCGGGCGGCCCCAAGGCTAGCCAGCC
CTGTCCCGCGCGCTCCTCAGCCGCGCGTCCACCCGCCCGCTGCCCTTTGCGCCCCCTGCGCTGCCTGCGA
TTGTCCTCCTGACGGGCCTCACCCCACCCTGGTCTCTCCTTCCCGTTCCTTGCGGCTCCTGGGAAGCCCC
ACCAGGCGCAAATCTCCTGGACAGGAGATGCCACCCCCACGGAGACCGCAACCCACGTC
